Addgene plasmid #99510: Pak3
Purpose: to express Pak3 in mammalian system
Depositing lab: Dong-Yan Jin. Publication: Group I p21-activated kinases facilitate Tax-mediated transcriptional activation of the human T-cell leukemia virus type 1 long terminal repeats. Chan CP, Siu YT, Kok KH, Ching YP, Tang HM, Jin DY. Retrovirology. 2013 Apr 26;10:47. doi: 10.1186/1742-4690-10-47. PubMed 23622267.
Backbone
  Vector backbone: pCMV- myc
  Backbone manufacturer: Clontech
  Backbone size w/o insert (bp): 3791
  Vector type: Mammalian Expression
Growth in bacteria
  Bacterial resistance: Ampicillin, 100 μg/mL
  Growth temperature: 37°C
  Growth strain: DH5alpha
  Copy number: High Copy
Gene/Insert
  Gene/Insert name: Pak3
  Species: M. musculus (mouse)
  Insert size (bp): 1635
  Entrez Gene: Pak3 (a.k.a. PAK-3, Pak65alpha, Pak65beta, Stk4)
  Promoter: CMV
  Tag / fusion protein: myc (N terminal on backbone)
  Cloning method: Restriction Enzyme; 5′ cloning site EcoRI (not destroyed); 3′ cloning site BglII (destroyed during cloning)
  Sequencing primers: 5′ CMV-F
Terms and licenses: Academic/Nonprofit Terms; Industry Terms: Not Available to Industry
How to cite: Pak3 was a gift from Dong-Yan Jin (Addgene plasmid # 99510 ; http://n2t.net/addgene:99510 ; RRID:Addgene_99510)
