[The description below was written by a language model from this plasmid's Addgene catalogue record and pLannotate feature annotations shown in this document.]
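Description:
Pak3 is a mammalian expression plasmid built on the Clontech pCMV-Myc backbone, carrying the mouse Pak3 coding sequence (about 1.6 kb) for a group I p21-activated serine/threonine kinase that acts downstream of the small GTPases CDC42 and RAC1 in cytoskeletal regulation, cell migration and neuronal spine and synapse formation. The full sequenced plasmid is about 5.5 kb. It is propagated in E. coli through a high-copy ColE1/pUC-type origin and selected with ampicillin via the β-lactamase gene and its own promoter. No mammalian selection marker appears in the feature table, so the construct is suited to transient transfection rather than drug selection of stable lines.

The expression cassette consists of the human cytomegalovirus immediate-early enhancer and promoter, followed by a modified SV40 intron with splice donor and acceptor sites that tends to improve mRNA processing and export, then the Pak3 open reading frame and an SV40 polyadenylation signal. According to the catalogue entry, the backbone supplies an N-terminal myc epitope fused to the insert, allowing detection or immunoprecipitation with anti-myc antibodies; the tag itself was not called as a separate feature in the automated annotation. That annotation matched the coding sequence to the rat PAK3 protein entry, whereas the depositor lists the insert as mouse. The insert was cloned between EcoRI, which is retained, and BglII, which was destroyed. Remaining annotations (lac promoter/operator, lacI, lacZα, rop and bom fragments) are nonfunctional backbone remnants. The plasmid's stated purpose is Pak3 expression in mammalian cells, and the associated study examined how group I PAKs support Tax-driven activation of the HTLV-1 long terminal repeat.
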