Features (pLannotate 1.2.2; 16 found; start..end, strand, type, name):
     14..317     +  enhancer       CMV enhancer: human cytomegalovirus immediate early enhancer
    318..521     +  promoter       CMV promoter: human cytomegalovirus (CMV) immediate early promoter
    659..755     +  intron         SV40 intron: modified SV40 intron with splice donor and acceptor sites
    915..2546    +  CDS            Pak3: PAK3_RAT - Experimental evidence at protein level: Swiss-Prot protein existence level 1. Serine/threonine protein kinase that plays a role in a variety of different signaling pathways including cytoskeleton regulation, cell migration, or cell cycle regulation. Plays a role in dendrite spine morphogenesis as well as synapse formation and plasticity. Acts as downstream effector of the small GTPases CDC42 and RAC1. Activation by the binding of active CDC42 and RAC1 results in a conformational change and a subsequent autophosphorylation on several serine and/or threonine residues. Phosphorylates M
   2585..2719    -  polyA_signal   SV40 poly(A) signal: SV40 polyadenylation signal
   2854..2870    -  protein_bind   lac operator: The lac repressor binds to the lac operator to inhibit transcription in E. coli. This inhibition can be relieved by adding lactose or isopropyl-β-D-thiogalactopyranoside (IPTG). lac repressor encoded by lacI
   2878..2908    -  promoter       lac promoter: promoter for the E. coli lac operon
   2923..2944    -  protein_bind   CAP binding site: CAP binding activates transcription in the presence of cAMP. E. coli catabolite activator protein
   2957..3049    -  CDS            lacI (fragment): lac repressor; lacI; The lac repressor binds to the lac operator to inhibit transcription in E. coli. This inhibition can be relieved by adding lactose or isopropyl-β-D-thiogalactopyranoside (IPTG).
   3232..3820    -  rep_origin     ori: high-copy-number ColE1/pMB1/pBR322/pUC origin of replication
   3991..4851    -  CDS            AmpR: β-lactamase; bla; confers resistance to ampicillin, carbenicillin, and related antibiotics
   4852..4956    -  promoter       AmpR promoter: bla
   5051..5086    +  CDS            rop (fragment): Rop protein, which maintains plasmids at low copy number; rop
   5188..5287    +  misc_feature   bom (fragment): basis of mobility region from pBR322
   5293..5448    -  CDS            lacZα (fragment): LacZα fragment of β-galactosidase; lacZ fragment
   5454..15      -  misc_feature   MCS (fragment) (across the origin): pUC18/19 multiple cloning site
>Addgene plasmid #99510 | Pak3 | addgene full sequence | sequence record 191026 | Addgene NGS Result
CATGCCTGCAGGTCGTTACATAACTTACGGTAAATGGCCCGCCTGGCTGACCGCCCAACGACCCCCGCCC
ATTGACGTCAATAATGACGTATGTTCCCATAGTAACGCCAATAGGGACTTTCCATTGACGTCAATGGGTG
GAGTATTTACGGTAAACTGCCCACTTGGCAGTACATCAAGTGTATCATATGCCAAGTACGCCCCCTATTG
ACGTCAATGACGGTAAATGGCCCGCCTGGCATTATGCCCAGTACATGACCTTATGGGACTTTCCTACTTG
GCAGTACATCTACGTATTAGTCATCGCTATTACCATGGTGATGCGGTTTTGGCAGTACATCAATGGGCGT
GGATAGCGGTTTGACTCACGGGGATTTCCAAGTCTCCACCCCATTGACGTCAATGGGAGTTTGTTTTGGC
ACCAAAATCAACGGGACTTTCCAAAATGTCGTAACAACTCCGCCCCATTGACGCAAATGGGCGGTAGGCG
TGTACGGTGGGAGGTCTATATAAGCAGAGCTCGTTTAGTGAACCGTCAGATCGCCTGGAGACGCCATCCA
CGCTGTTTTGACCTCCATAGAAGACACCGGGACCGATCCAGCCTCCGGACTCTAGAGGATCCGGTACTAG
AGGAACTGAAAAACCAGAAAGTTAACTGGTAAGTTTAGTCTTTTTGTCTTTTATTTCAGGTCCCGGATCC
GGTGGTGGTGCAAATCAAAGAACTGCTCCTCAGTGGATGTTGCCTTTACTTCTAGGCCTGTACGGAAGTG
TTACTTCTGCTCTAAAAGCTGCGGAATTGTACCCGCGGGCCCACCATGGCATCAATGCAGAAGCTGATCT
CAGAGGAGGACCTGCTTATGGCCATGGAGGCCCGAATTCGGTCGACCGAGATCTCTCGAGGTACCCCGCT
CGAGATGTCTGACAGCTTGGATAACGAAGAAAAACCCCCAGCTCCCCCACTGAGGATGAACAGTAACAAC
CGAGACTCTTCAGCACTCAACCACAGCTCCAAACCACTGCCCATGGCCCCGGAAGAGAAGAATAAGAAAG
CCAGGCTTCGCTCTATCTTCCCAGGAGGAGGGGATAAAACCAATAAGAAGAAAGAGAAAGAGCGCCCAGA
GATCTCTCTTCCTTCAGACTTTGAGCATACGATTCATGTGGGTTTTGATGCAGTCACCGGGGAATTCACT
GGAATTCCTGAGCAATGGGCACGACTACTCCAAACCTCCAACATAACAAAGCTGGAACAGAAGAAGAACC
CACAAGCTGTTCTTGATGTTCTCAAGTTCTACGACTCCAAAGAAACGGTCAACAACCAGAAATATATGAG
CTTTACGTCAGGAGATAAAAGTGCCCATGGATACATAGCAGCACATCAGTCGAATACCAAAACAGCTTCG
GAACCTCCTTTGGCTCCTCCTGTATCTGAAGAAGAGGATGAAGAAGAGGAAGAGGAAGAAGATGACAATG
AACCTCCGCCTGTCATTGCACCAAGACCAGAGCATACAAAATCAATCTATACTCGCTCCGTGGTTGAGTC
AATTGCTTCACCAGCTGCACCAAATAAAGAAGATATCCCACCTTCTGCTGAGAATGCCAATTCCACCACT
TTGTACAGGAATACAGATCGGCAAAGAAAAAAGTCCAAGATGACGGATGAGGAGATCCTAGAGAAGCTGA
GAAGCATTGTGAGTGTTGGGGACCCAAAGAAGAAATATACGAGATTTGAAAAAATTGGCCAAGGGGCATC
AGGAACTGTTTACACAGCACTAGACATTGCGACTGGACAAGAGGTGGCCATAAAGCAAATGAACCTTCAA
CAGCAGCCCAAAAAGGAATTAATTATTAATGAAATTCTTGTCATGAGGGAAAATAAGAACCCCAATATTG
TCAATTATTTAGATAGCTACTTAGTGGGTGATGAACTGTGGGTAGTCATGGAATACTTGGCTGGTGGCTC
TTTGACTGATGTGGTCACAGAAACCTGTATGGATGAAGGACAGATAGCAGCTGTCTGTAGAGAGTGCCTC
CAAGCTTTGGATTTCTTGCACTCAAACCAAGTGATCCACAGAGACATAAAGAGCGACAACATTCTCCTCG
GGATGGATGGTTCTGTTAAACTGACTGATTTTGGGTTCTGTGCTCAAATCACTCCTGAGCAAAGTAAACG
AAGCACTATGGTGGGAACTCCCTATTGGATGGCACCTGAAGTGGTAACTCGAAAAGCTTATGGTCCAAAA
GTTGATATCTGGTCTCTGGGAATCATGGCCATTGAAATGGTGGAAGGTGAACCCCCTTACCTTAATGAAA
ATCCACTCAGGGCCTTATATCTGATAGCCACTAATGGGACCCCAGAGCTCCAGAATCCTGAGAGACTGTC
AGCTGTATTCCGTGACTTCTTAAATCGCTGTCTTGAGATGGATGTGGATAGAAGAGGATCTGCTAAGGAG
CTTTTGCAGCATCCGTTTTTAAAATTAGCCAAGCCTCTGTCTAGTCTCACTCCTCTGATTATCGCCGCAA
AGGAAGCAATTAAGAACAGTAGCCGTTAGCTCGAGCGACGCGTCGGATATCTGGCGGCCGCGGGGATCCA
GACATGATAAGATACATTGATGAGTTTGGACAAACCACAACTAGAATGCAGTGAAAAAAATGCTTTATTT
GTGAAATTTGTGATGCTATTGCTTTATTTGTAACCATTATAAGCTGCAATAAACAAGTTAACAACAACAA
TTGCATTCATTTTATGTTTCAGGTTCAGGGGGAGGTGTGGGAGGTTTTTTCGGATCCTCTAGAGTCGATC
TGCAGGCATGCTAGCTTGGCGTAATCATGGTCATAGCTGTTTCCTGTGTGAAATTGTTATCCGCTCACAA
TTCCACACAACATACGAGCCGGAAGCATAAAGTGTAAAGCCTGGGGTGCCTAATGAGTGAGCTAACTCAC
ATTAATTGCGTTGCGCTCACTGCCCGCTTTCCAGTCGGGAAACCTGTCGTGCCAGCTGCATTAATGAATC
GGCCAACGCGCGGGGAGAGGCGGTTTGCGTATTGGGCGCTCTTCCGCTTCCTCGCTCACTGACTCGCTGC
GCTCGGTCGTTCGGCTGCGGCGAGCGGTATCAGCTCACTCAAAGGCGGTAATACGGTTATCCACAGAATC
AGGGGATAACGCAGGAAAGAACATGTGAGCAAAAGGCCAGCAAAAGGCCAGGAACCGTAAAAAGGCCGCG
TTGCTGGCGTTTTTCCATAGGCTCCGCCCCCCTGACGAGCATCACAAAAATCGACGCTCAAGTCAGAGGT
GGCGAAACCCGACAGGACTATAAAGATACCAGGCGTTTCCCCCTGGAAGCTCCCTCGTGCGCTCTCCTGT
TCCGACCCTGCCGCTTACCGGATACCTGTCCGCCTTTCTCCCTTCGGGAAGCGTGGCGCTTTCTCATAGC
TCACGCTGTAGGTATCTCAGTTCGGTGTAGGTCGTTCGCTCCAAGCTGGGCTGTGTGCACGAACCCCCCG
TTCAGCCCGACCGCTGCGCCTTATCCGGTAACTATCGTCTTGAGTCCAACCCGGTAAGACACGACTTATC
GCCACTGGCAGCAGCCACTGGTAACAGGATTAGCAGAGCGAGGTATGTAGGCGGTGCTACAGAGTTCTTG
AAGTGGTGGCCTAACTACGGCTACACTAGAAGAACAGTATTTGGTATCTGCGCTCTGCTGAAGCCAGTTA
CCTTCGGAAAAAGAGTTGGTAGCTCTTGATCCGGCAAACAAACCACCGCTGGTAGCGGTGGTTTTTTTGT
TTGCAAGCAGCAGATTACGCGCAGAAAAAAAGGATCTCAAGAAGATCCTTTGATCTTTTCTACGGGGTCT
GACGCTCAGTGGAACGAAAACTCACGTTAAGGGATTTTGGTCATGAGATTATCAAAAAGGATCTTCACCT
AGATCCTTTTAAATTAAAAATGAAGTTTTAAATCAATCTAAAGTATATATGAGTAAACTTGGTCTGACAG
TTACCAATGCTTAATCAGTGAGGCACCTATCTCAGCGATCTGTCTATTTCGTTCATCCATAGTTGCCTGA
CTCCCCGTCGTGTAGATAACTACGATACGGGAGGGCTTACCATCTGGCCCCAGTGCTGCAATGATACCGC
GAGACCCACGCTCACCGGCTCCAGATTTATCAGCAATAAACCAGCCAGCCGGAAGGGCCGAGCGCAGAAG
TGGTCCTGCAACTTTATCCGCCTCCATCCAGTCTATTAATTGTTGCCGGGAAGCTAGAGTAAGTAGTTCG
CCAGTTAATAGTTTGCGCAACGTTGTTGCCATTGCTACAGGCATCGTGGTGTCACGCTCGTCGTTTGGTA
TGGCTTCATTCAGCTCCGGTTCCCAACGATCAAGGCGAGTTACATGATCCCCCATGTTGTGCAAAAAAGC
GGTTAGCTCCTTCGGTCCTCCGATCGTTGTCAGAAGTAAGTTGGCCGCAGTGTTATCACTCATGGTTATG
GCAGCACTGCATAATTCTCTTACTGTCATGCCATCCGTAAGATGCTTTTCTGTGACTGGTGAGTACTCAA
CCAAGTCATTCTGAGAATAGTGTATGCGGCGACCGAGTTGCTCTTGCCCGGCGTCAATACGGGATAATAC
CGCGCCACATAGCAGAACTTTAAAAGTGCTCATCATTGGAAAACGTTCTTCGGGGCGAAAACTCTCAAGG
ATCTTACCGCTGTTGAGATCCAGTTCGATGTAACCCACTCGTGCACCCAACTGATCTTCAGCATCTTTTA
CTTTCACCAGCGTTTCTGGGTGAGCAAAAACAGGAAGGCAAAATGCCGCAAAAAAGGGAATAAGGGCGAC
ACGGAAATGTTGAATACTCATACTCTTCCTTTTTCAATATTATTGAAGCATTTATCAGGGTTATTGTCTC
ATGAGCGGATACATATTTGAATGTATTTAGAAAAATAAACAAATAGGGGTTCCGCGCACATTTCCCCGAA
AAGTGCCACCTGACGTCTAAGAAACCATTATTATCATGACATTAACCTATAAAAATAGGCGTATCACGAG
GCCCTTTCGTCTCGCGCGTTTCGGTGATGACGGTGAAAACCTCTGACACATGCAGCTCCCGGAGACGGTC
ACAGCTTGTCTGTAAGCGGATGCCGGGAGCAGACAAGCCCGTCAGGGCGCGTCAGCGGGTGTTGGCGGGT
GTCGGGGCTGGCTTAACTATGCGGCATCAGAGCAGATTGTACTGAGAGTGCACCATATGCGGTGTGAAAT
ACCGCACAGATGCGTAAGGAGAAAATACCGCATCAGGCGCCATTCGCCATTCAGGCTGCGCAACTGTTGG
GAAGGGCGATCGGTGCGGGCCTCTTCGCTATTACGCCAGCTGGCGAAAGGGGGATGTGCTGCAAGGCGAT
TAAGTTGGGTAACGCCAGGGTTTTCCCAGTCACGACGTTGTAAAACGACGGCCAGTGAGTTCGAGCTTG
